Addgene plasmid #88446: pDONR223-ZNF658
Purpose: Donor Vector containing ZNF658 transcription factor, part of the Human TFome Collection
Depositing lab: Marc Vidal. Depositing organization: Dana-Farber Cancer Institute. Publication: A comprehensive library of human transcription factors for cell fate engineering. Ng AHM, Khoshakhlagh P, Rojo Arias JE, Pasquini G, Wang K, Swiersy A, Shipman SL, Appleton E, Kiaee K, Kohman RE, Vernet A, Dysart M, Leeper K, Saylor W, Huang JY, Graveline A, Taipale J, Hill DE, Vidal M, Melero-Martin JM, Busskamp V, Church GM. Nat Biotechnol. 2021 Apr;39(4):510-519. doi: 10.1038/s41587-020-0742-6. Epub 2020 Nov 30. PubMed 33257861.
Backbone
  Vector backbone: pDONR223
  Backbone manufacturer: Invitrogen
  Backbone size w/o insert (bp): 3000
  Vector type: Gateway Donor Vector
Growth in bacteria
  Bacterial resistance: Spectinomycin, 50 μg/mL
  Growth temperature: 37°C
  Growth strain: DH5alpha
  Copy number: High Copy
Gene/Insert
  Gene/Insert name: ZNF658
  Species: H. sapiens (human)
  Insert size (bp): 1848
  Mutation: Last nucleotide of stop codon removed to allow for Gateway C-terminal fusions
  Entrez Gene: ZNF658 (a.k.a. FLJ32813, MGC35232, DKFZp572C163)
  Cloning method: Gateway Cloning
  Sequencing primers: 5′ M13F(-21); 3′ M13R
Terms and licenses: Academic/Nonprofit Terms; Industry Terms: Not Available to Industry
Depositor comments: Represents the ORFeome subset of the TFome
How to cite: pDONR223-ZNF658 was a gift from Marc Vidal (Addgene plasmid # 88446 ; http://n2t.net/addgene:88446 ; RRID:Addgene_88446)
