[The description below was written by a language model from this plasmid's Addgene catalogue record.]
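Description:
pDONR223-ZNF658 is a Gateway donor-type clone built on the Invitrogen pDONR223 backbone (about 3 kb without insert) and carrying the open reading frame of the human zinc finger protein ZNF658. It is propagated in E. coli as a high-copy plasmid under spectinomycin selection. The record provides no feature table, so the origin of replication and the exact recombination sites flanking the insert are not itemised. As a Gateway-cloned ORF in a pDONR vector, it functions as an entry clone, in which the insert would normally be bracketed by attL sites that allow recombinational transfer into attR-containing destination vectors. The listed M13 forward and reverse sequencing primers point to standard priming sites on either side of the cloning region.

The insert is 1848 bp of H. sapiens ZNF658 coding sequence, modified by removing the last nucleotide of the stop codon. This alteration opens the reading frame at the 3' end, so that after an LR reaction the ORF can read through into a C-terminal tag or fusion partner supplied by the destination vector. No promoter for eukaryotic expression is stated. A donor or entry vector of this kind is a storage and shuttling intermediate rather than an expression construct, and expression depends on the destination vector chosen.

The plasmid belongs to the Human TFome Collection, a comprehensive library of human transcription factors assembled for cell fate engineering, and the depositor notes that it represents the ORFeome-derived subset of that collection. Its typical use is as a source clone for moving ZNF658 into expression vectors for transcription factor overexpression studies or screens.
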