>Addgene plasmid #88446 | pDONR223-ZNF658 | depositor partial sequence | sequence record 172050 | insert
ATGTCTCAGGCATCAGTGTCATTCCAGGACGTGACTGTGGAATTCACCCGGGAGGAGTGGCAGCACCTGG
GCCCTGTCGAGAGGACGCTGTACAGAGATGTGATGCTGGAGAACTACAGCCACCTCATCTCAGTGGGATA
TTGCATTACTAAACCCAAGGTGATCTCCAAGTTGGAGAAAGGAGAAGAGCCATGGTCTTTAGAAGATGAA
TTCCTGAACCAGAGGTACCCAGGATATTTTAAAGTTGATCACATCAAAGGGATCCGGGAAAAACAAGAAA
AACCTCTGTGGCAAGAAATATTCATCAGTGATGCTGACAAAACATTGAGTAAAGAAGGACAGAAAGTTTT
AGAAAAACCATTTAATCTGGAAATAGCTCCAGAGCTTTCAGAAAAAATATCCTGTAAATGTGACTCACAC
AGAATGAATTTGCCAGTTGCTTCTCAATTAATTATAAGTGAAAGAAAATATTCAAGAAAGAAGACTGAAT
ACATGAATGTGTGTGAGAAACTGCAGCTTGATATTAAGCATGAGAAAGCTCATGCTGAAGAGAAATCTTA
TGAACATGGTGAAAATGCTAAAGCTTTCAGTTATAAGAAAGATCAGCATTGGAAATTTCAAACTTTGGAG
GAATCTTTTGAATGTGATGGATCTGGACAAGGTTTATATGATAAGACAATTTGTATTACACCTCAGAGTT
TTCTAACAGGAGAAAAGTCCTGTAAGGATGATGAATTTAGAAAAAACTTTGATAAAATCACTTTATTTAA
CCACATGAGAACTGACACAAGGGGGAAATGCTCTGATCTTAATGAATATGGGACATCCTGTGACAAAACC
ACCGCTGTTGAATACAATAAAGTTCACATGGCTATGACACACTATGAGTGTAATGAAAGGGGGATTAATT
TCAGTAGGAAGTCACCCCTCACTCAATCTCAGAGAACTATTACAGGATGGAGTGCTTTTGAAAGCAATAA
ATGTGAAGAAAATTTTAGCCAGAGCTCAGCCCATATAGTACATCAGAAAACACAAGCTGGAGATAAATTT
GGTGAACATAATGAATGTACAGATGCCCTCTACCAGAAATTAGACTTTACAGCACATCAGAGAATTCACA
CAGAAGATAAATTCTACCTTTCTGATGAACATGGGAAATGCAGAAAATCCTTTTACCGGAAAGCACACCT
CATTCAGCATCAGAGGCCCCACTCAGGAGAGAAAACTTACCAATATGAGGAATGTGCAAAATCCTTTTGT
TCAAGTTCACATCCTATTCAGCATCCTGGAACTTATGTGGGATTCAAACTTTATGAATGTAATGAATGTG
GGAAAGCTTTCTGTCAGAATTCAAACCTCAGTAAACATCTGAGAATTCACACAAAAGAGAAACCTTGTGA
TAACAATGGCTGTGGGAGATCTTACAAGTCACCCCTCATAGGACACCAGAAAACAGATGCAGAGATGGAA
CTCTGTGGTGGCAGTGAATATGGGAAGACATCACATCTCAAAGGACATCAGAGAATTCTCATGGGGGAGA
AACCCTATGAATGTATTGAATGTGGGAAAACTTTCTCCAAGACATCACATCTCAGAGCACATCAGAGAAT
TCACACAGGTGAAAAACCCTATGAATGTGTTGAATGTGAGAAAACTTTCTCTCACAAGACACACCTCAGT
GTACATCAGAGAGTTCACACAGGGGAGAAACCCTATGAATGTAATGACTGTGGGAAATCTTTTACCTATA
ACTCAGCCCTGAGAGCACATCAAAGAATTCACACAGGGCTTGCTGTCTGTCATGTTGGTATCTTAATGGC
TACCAAGAGTCTGTTTCATCAGTCGTAA
